Addgene plasmid #43745: IV-ATG
Depositing lab: Chad Cowan & Kiran Musunuru. Depositing organization: Harvard University. Publication: A TALEN Genome-Editing System for Generating Human Stem Cell-Based Disease Models. Ding Q, Lee YK, Schaefer EA, Peters DT, Veres A, Kim K, Kuperwasser N, Motola DL, Meissner TB, Hendriks WT, Trevisan M, Gupta RM, Moisan A, Banks E, Friesen M, Schinzel RT, Xia F, Tang A, Xia Y, Figueroa E, Wann A, Ahfeldt T, Daheron L, Zhang F, Rubin LL, Peng LF, Chung RT, Musunuru K, Cowan CA. Cell Stem Cell. 2012 Dec 12. pii: S1934-5909(12)00645-5. doi: 10.1016/j.stem.2012.11.011. PubMed 23246482.
Backbone
  Vector backbone: pCRII-TOPO
  Backbone manufacturer: Invitrogen
  Backbone size w/o insert (bp): 3973
  Vector type: Bacterial Cloning
Growth in bacteria
  Bacterial resistance: Ampicillin and Kanamycin, 100 & 50 μg/mL
  Growth temperature: 37°C
  Growth strain: Top10
  Copy number: High Copy
Gene/Insert
  Gene/Insert name: IV-ATG
  Species: Synthetic
  Insert size (bp): 279
  Cloning method: TOPO Cloning
  Sequencing primers: 5′ T7; 3′ M13-rev
Terms and licenses: Academic/Nonprofit Terms; Industry Terms: Not Available to Industry
How to cite: IV-ATG was a gift from Chad Cowan & Kiran Musunuru (Addgene plasmid # 43745 ; http://n2t.net/addgene:43745 ; RRID:Addgene_43745)
