[The description below was written by a language model from this plasmid's Addgene catalogue record.]
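Description:
IV-ATG is a bacterial cloning plasmid built on the commercial pCRII-TOPO backbone (about 4.0 kb without insert), carrying a short synthetic insert of 279 bp that was introduced by TOPO cloning. It is maintained at high copy number in E. coli and can be selected with both ampicillin and kanamycin, reflecting the two resistance markers carried by this backbone. The insert sits within the vector's cloning region and can be read from the flanking T7 and M13 reverse priming sites listed as the sequencing primers. As a cloning vector, it is not described as having any mammalian promoter, reporter or expression cassette, so it serves as a storage and source plasmid for the insert rather than as an expression construct.

The record does not spell out what the insert encodes beyond its name and synthetic origin. It does associate the plasmid with a TALEN genome-editing system developed for generating human stem cell-based disease models. In that context, the name plausibly designates one member of a library of pre-assembled TALE repeat modules, with "IV" suggesting a position in the assembly series and "ATG" the three target bases recognised; an insert of roughly this length would be compatible with a few TALE repeats. This interpretation is an inference from the naming and size, not something the catalogue fields state. No feature table was supplied, so individual repeats, flanking restriction sites or assembly overhangs cannot be described. Its likely use is as a building block from which the module is taken for stepwise assembly of custom TALE DNA-binding arrays for nuclease construction.
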