>Addgene plasmid #43745 | IV-ATG | depositor partial sequence | sequence record 59010 | IV-ATG sequence 279 bps
CGTCTCGACTCACCCCAGAGCAGGTCGTGGCAATCGCCTCCAACATTGGCGGGAAACAGGCACTCGAGAC
TGTCCAGCGCCTGCTTCCCGTGCTGTGCCAAGCGCACGGCCTCACCCCAGAGCAGGTCGTGGCCATTGCC
TCGAATGGAGGGGGCAAACAGGCGTTGGAAACCGTACAACGATTGCTGCCGGTGCTGTGCCAAGCGCACG
GATTAACCCCAGAGCAGGTCGTGGCAATCGCGAGCAATAAGGGCGGAAGACCCGCACTGGAGAGAGACG
