>Addgene plasmid #43745 | IV-ATG | addgene partial sequence | sequence record 62206 | M13-F20 5'-TGTAAAACGACGGCCAGT-3'
CTATAGGGCGAATTGGGCCCTCTAGATGCATGCTCGAGCGGCCGCCAGTGTGATGGATATCTGCAGAATT
CGCCCTTATATAGATGCCGTCCTAGCGCGTCTCGACTCACCCCAGAGCAGGTCGTGGCAATCGCCTCCAA
CATTGGCGGGAAACAGGCACTCGAGACTGTCCAGCGCCTGCTTCCCGTGCTGTGCCAAGCGCACGGCCTC
ACCCCAGAGCAGGTCGTGGCCATTGCCTCGAATGGAGGGGGCAAACAGGCGTTGGAAACCGTACAACGAT
TGCTGCCGGTGCTGTGCCAAGCGCACGGATTAACCCCAGAGCAGGTCGTGGCAATCGCGAGCAATAAGGG
CGGAAGACCCGCACTGGAGAGAGACGTGGGCACAGGAAAGATACTTAAGGGCGAATTCCAGCACACTGGC
GGCCGTTACTAGTGGATCCGAGCTCGGTACCAAGCTTGATGCATAGCTTGAGTATTCTATAGTGTCACCT
AAATAGCTTGGCGTAATCATGGTCATAGCTGTTTCCTGTGTGAAATTGTTATCCGCTCACAATTCCACAC
AACATACGAGCCGGAAGCATAAAGTGTAAAGCCTGGGGTGCCTAATGAGTGAGCTAACTCACATTAATTG
CGTTGCGCTCACTGCCCGCTTTCCAGTCGGGAAACCTGTCGTGCCAGCTGCATTAATGAATCGGCCAACG
CGCGGGGAGAGGCGGTTTGCGTATTGGGCGCTCTTCCGCTTCCTCGCTCACTGACTCGCTGCGCTCGGTC
GTTCGGCTGCGGCGAGCGGTATCAGCTCACTCAAAGGCGGTAATACGGTTATCCACAGAATCAGGGGATA
ACGCAGGAAAGAACATGTGAGCAAAAGGCCAGCAAAAGGCCAGGAACCGTAAAAAGGCCGCGTTGCTGGC
GTTTTTCCATA
